Addgene plasmid #35417: TALE2
Depositing lab: Feng Zhang. Depositing organization: Broad Institute. Publication: Efficient construction of sequence-specific TAL effectors for modulating mammalian transcription. Zhang F, Cong L, Lodato S, Kosuri S, Church GM, Arlotta P. Nat Biotechnol. 2011 Feb;29(2):149-53. doi: 10.1038/nbt.1775 PubMed 21248753.
Backbone
  Vector backbone: pLenti
  Backbone size w/o insert (bp): 9204
  Vector type: Mammalian Expression, Lentiviral
Growth in bacteria
  Bacterial resistance: Ampicillin, 100 μg/mL
  Growth temperature: 37°C
  Growth strain: Stbl3
  Copy number: High Copy
Gene/Insert
  Gene/Insert name: TALE2 (alt name: dTALE2)
  Species: Synthetic
  Insert size (bp): 3531
  Promoter: EF-1a
  Tag / fusion protein: EGFP (C terminal on insert)
  Cloning method: Restriction Enzyme; 5′ cloning site unknown (unknown if destroyed); 3′ cloning site EcoRI (not destroyed)
  Sequencing primers: 5′ EF1a-fwd, zTALE-F; 3′ EGFP-N, zTALE-R
Terms and licenses: Academic/Nonprofit Terms; Industry Terms: Not Available to Industry
Depositor comments: Note that though this plasmid contains the sh_ble gene, the Zhang lab has not tested whether this plasmid confers Zeocin selection.
How to cite: TALE2 was a gift from Feng Zhang (Addgene plasmid # 35417)
