[The description below was written by a language model from this plasmid's Addgene catalogue record and pLannotate feature annotations shown in this document.]
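Description:
TALE2 (also called dTALE2) is a lentiviral mammalian expression plasmid built on a pLenti backbone, carrying a synthetic designer TAL effector under the EF-1α promoter. It is propagated in E. coli through a high-copy ColE1/pUC-type origin with ampicillin selection from the bla gene, and it also contains an f1 phage origin. The full sequence record is 12,735 nt, consistent with the stated backbone and a roughly 3.5 kb insert.

The viral portion has the layout of a CMV-driven lentiviral transfer vector. A CMV enhancer/promoter sits upstream of a truncated HIV-1 5' LTR, followed by the Ψ packaging signal with a gag fragment, the Rev response element for Rev-dependent export of the genomic RNA, and the cPPT/CTS. The internal expression cassette uses the EF-1α core promoter with parts of its intron A. The coding region is annotated by homology to the Xanthomonas avirulence protein AvrXa10, reflecting the TAL effector scaffold whose repeat domain determines DNA-binding specificity. The record does not state the target sequence of this particular TALE, nor any effector domain in the unannotated stretch between the TALE homology region and EGFP. EGFP is recorded as a C-terminal tag, allowing expression to be monitored by fluorescence. A WPRE follows to enhance transcript expression, then a second truncated LTR and a bGH polyadenylation signal.

Outside the viral region, an SV40/EM7 dual promoter drives the Sh ble gene, but the depositor notes that Zeocin selection has not been tested. The associated publication concerns building sequence-specific TAL effectors to modulate mammalian transcription, and this construct delivers such an effector by transfection or lentiviral transduction.
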