Features (pLannotate 1.2.2; 34 found; start..end, strand, type, name):
     31..83      -  misc_feature   bom (fragment): basis of mobility region from pBR322
    238..617     +  enhancer       CMV enhancer: human cytomegalovirus immediate early enhancer
    618..817     +  promoter       CMV promoter: human cytomegalovirus (CMV) immediate early promoter
    835..1015    +  LTR            5' LTR (truncated): truncated 5' long terminal repeat (LTR) from HIV-1
   1062..1187    +  misc_feature   HIV-1 Ψ: packaging signal of human immunodeficiency virus type 1
   1171..1534    +  CDS            HIV-1 gag (fragment): gag protein from human immunodeficiency virus 1; gag
   1680..1913    +  misc_feature   RRE: The Rev response element (RRE) of HIV-1 allows for Rev-dependent mRNA export from the nucleus to the cytoplasm.
   2290..2390    +  CDS            Rev (fragment): human immunodeficiency virus 1 (HIV-1) Rev protein; rev; enhances nuclear export of unspliced and incompletely spliced viral mRNAs
   2440..2557    +  misc_feature   cPPT/CTS: central polypurine tract and central termination sequence of HIV-1
   2609..2675    +  CDS            small t antigen (fragment): SV40 (simian virus 40) small t antigen
   2701..2912    +  promoter       EF-1α core promoter: core promoter for human elongation factor EF-1α
   2913..3021    +  intron         EF-1α intron A (fragment): intron upstream of the start codon of human EF-1α
   3647..3850    +  intron         EF-1α intron A: truncated intron upstream of the start codon of human EF-1α
   3869..6430    +  CDS            avrXa10 (fragment): AVX10_XANOO - Experimental evidence at protein level: Swiss-Prot protein existence level 1. Avirulence protein. Induces the hypersensitive response (HR)in rice plants carrying the resistance gene Xa10. Activity depends on the presence of the core repeat domains; replacement with repeat domains from other proteins (AvrBs3 of X.euvesicatoria (AC P14727) or AvrXa7 of this organism) does not elicit the HR. Probably acts as a transcription factor in its host plant (rice) to induce plant resistance or disease. From Xanthomonas oryzae pv. oryzae.
   6686..7402    +  CDS            EGFP: the original enhanced GFP (Yang et al., 1996) mammalian codon-optimized
   7403..7427    +  misc_feature   MCS (fragment): pBluescript multiple cloning site
   7427..8015    +  misc_feature   WPRE: woodchuck hepatitis virus posttranscriptional regulatory element
   7952..8533    +  CDS            nef (fragment): NEF_HV1H2 - Experimental evidence at protein level: Swiss-Prot protein existence level 1. Extracellular Nef protein targets CD4(+) T-lymphocytes for apoptosis by interacting with CXCR4 surface receptors. From Human immunodeficiency virus type 1 group M subtype B (isolate HXB2) (HIV-1).
   8540..8720    +  LTR            5' LTR (truncated): truncated 5' long terminal repeat (LTR) from HIV-1
   8752..8976    +  polyA_signal   bGH poly(A) signal: bovine growth hormone polyadenylation signal
   8980..9001    +  promoter       SV40 promoter (fragment): SV40 enhancer and early promoter
   9022..9450    +  rep_origin     f1 ori (sequence partly withheld): f1 bacteriophage origin of replication; arrow indicates direction of (+) strand synthesis
   9464..9793    +  promoter       SV40 promoter: SV40 enhancer and early promoter
   9841..9888    +  promoter       EM7 promoter: synthetic bacterial promoter&nbsp
   9907..10281   +  CDS            BleoR: antibiotic-binding protein; Sh ble from Streptoalloteichus hindustanus; confers resistance to bleomycin, phleomycin, and Zeocin™
  10291..10416   +  CDS            ble (fragment): BLE_KLEPN - Experimental evidence at protein level: Swiss-Prot protein existence level 1. Binding protein with a strong affinity to the bleomycin family of antibiotics. Binds to CL990; an antimitotic-antibiotic compound. From Klebsiella pneumoniae.
  10411..10532   +  polyA_signal   SV40 poly(A) signal: SV40 polyadenylation signal
  10603..10625   -  protein_bind   lac operator (fragment): The lac repressor binds to the lac operator to inhibit transcription in E. coli. This inhibition can be relieved by adding lactose or isopropyl-β-D-thiogalactopyranoside (IPTG). lac repressor encoded by lacI
  10629..10659   -  promoter       lac promoter: promoter for the E. coli lac operon
  10674..10695   -  protein_bind   CAP binding site: CAP binding activates transcription in the presence of cAMP. E. coli catabolite activator protein
  10708..10800   -  CDS            lacI (fragment): lac repressor; lacI; The lac repressor binds to the lac operator to inhibit transcription in E. coli. This inhibition can be relieved by adding lactose or isopropyl-β-D-thiogalactopyranoside (IPTG).
  10983..11571   -  rep_origin     ori: high-copy-number ColE1/pMB1/pBR322/pUC origin of replication
  11742..12602   -  CDS            AmpR: β-lactamase; bla; confers resistance to ampicillin, carbenicillin, and related antibiotics
  12603..12707   -  promoter       AmpR promoter: bla
>Addgene plasmid #35417 | TALE2 | depositor full sequence | sequence record 43286 | TALE2 sequence 12735 bps
GTCGACGGATCGGGAGATCTCCCGATCCCCTATGGTGCACTCTCAGTACAATCTGCTCTGATGCCGCATA
GTTAAGCCAGTATCTGCTCCCTGCTTGTGTGTTGGAGGTCGCTGAGTAGTGCGCGAGCAAAATTTAAGCT
ACAACAAGGCAAGGCTTGACCGACAATTGCATGAAGAATCTGCTTAGGGTTAGGCGTTTTGCGCTGCTTC
GCGATGTACGGGCCAGATATACGCGTTGACATTGATTATTGACTAGTTATTAATAGTAATCAATTACGGG
GTCATTAGTTCATAGCCCATATATGGAGTTCCGCGTTACATAACTTACGGTAAATGGCCCGCCTGGCTGA
CCGCCCAACGACCCCCGCCCATTGACGTCAATAATGACGTATGTTCCCATAGTAACGCCAATAGGGACTT
TCCATTGACGTCAATGGGTGGAGTATTTACGGTAAACTGCCCACTTGGCAGTACATCAAGTGTATCATAT
GCCAAGTACGCCCCCTATTGACGTCAATGACGGTAAATGGCCCGCCTGGCATTATGCCCAGTACATGACC
TTATGGGACTTTCCTACTTGGCAGTACATCTACGTATTAGTCATCGCTATTACCATGGTGATGCGGTTTT
GGCAGTACATCAATGGGCGTGGATAGCGGTTTGACTCACGGGGATTTCCAAGTCTCCACCCCATTGACGT
CAATGGGAGTTTGTTTTGGCACCAAAATCAACGGGACTTTCCAAAATGTCGTAACAACTCCGCCCCATTG
ACGCAAATGGGCGGTAGGCGTGTACGGTGGGAGGTCTATATAAGCAGCGCGTTTTGCCTGTACTGGGTCT
CTCTGGTTAGACCAGATCTGAGCCTGGGAGCTCTCTGGCTAACTAGGGAACCCACTGCTTAAGCCTCAAT
AAAGCTTGCCTTGAGTGCTTCAAGTAGTGTGTGCCCGTCTGTTGTGTGACTCTGGTAACTAGAGATCCCT
CAGACCCTTTTAGTCAGTGTGGAAAATCTCTAGCAGTGGCGCCCGAACAGGGACTTGAAAGCGAAAGGGA
AACCAGAGGAGCTCTCTCGACGCAGGACTCGGCTTGCTGAAGCGCGCACGGCAAGAGGCGAGGGGCGGCG
ACTGGTGAGTACGCCAAAAATTTTGACTAGCGGAGGCTAGAAGGAGAGAGATGGGTGCGAGAGCGTCAGT
ATTAAGCGGGGGAGAATTAGATCGCGATGGGAAAAAATTCGGTTAAGGCCAGGGGGAAAGAAAAAATATA
AATTAAAACATATAGTATGGGCAAGCAGGGAGCTAGAACGATTCGCAGTTAATCCTGGCCTGTTAGAAAC
ATCAGAAGGCTGTAGACAAATACTGGGACAGCTACAACCATCCCTTCAGACAGGATCAGAAGAACTTAGA
TCATTATATAATACAGTAGCAACCCTCTATTGTGTGCATCAAAGGATAGAGATAAAAGACACCAAGGAAG
CTTTAGACAAGATAGAGGAAGAGCAAAACAAAAGTAAGACCACCGCACAGCAAGCGGCCGCTGATCTTCA
GACCTGGAGGAGGAGATATGAGGGACAATTGGAGAAGTGAATTATATAAATATAAAGTAGTAAAAATTGA
ACCATTAGGAGTAGCACCCACCAAGGCAAAGAGAAGAGTGGTGCAGAGAGAAAAAAGAGCAGTGGGAATA
GGAGCTTTGTTCCTTGGGTTCTTGGGAGCAGCAGGAAGCACTATGGGCGCAGCGTCAATGACGCTGACGG
TACAGGCCAGACAATTATTGTCTGGTATAGTGCAGCAGCAGAACAATTTGCTGAGGGCTATTGAGGCGCA
ACAGCATCTGTTGCAACTCACAGTCTGGGGCATCAAGCAGCTCCAGGCAAGAATCCTGGCTGTGGAAAGA
TACCTAAAGGATCAACAGCTCCTGGGGATTTGGGGTTGCTCTGGAAAACTCATTTGCACCACTGCTGTGC
CTTGGAATGCTAGTTGGAGTAATAAATCTCTGGAACAGATTTGGAATCACACGACCTGGATGGAGTGGGA
CAGAGAAATTAACAATTACACAAGCTTAATACACTCCTTAATTGAAGAATCGCAAAACCAGCAAGAAAAG
AATGAACAAGAATTATTGGAATTAGATAAATGGGCAAGTTTGTGGAATTGGTTTAACATAACAAATTGGC
TGTGGTATATAAAATTATTCATAATGATAGTAGGAGGCTTGGTAGGTTTAAGAATAGTTTTTGCTGTACT
TTCTATAGTGAATAGAGTTAGGCAGGGATATTCACCATTATCGTTTCAGACCCACCTCCCAACCCCGAGG
GGACCCGACAGGCCCGAAGGAATAGAAGAAGAAGGTGGAGAGAGAGACAGAGACAGATCCATTCGATTAG
TGAACGGATCGGCACTGCGTGCGCCAATTCTGCAGACAAATGGCAGTATTCATCCACAATTTTAAAAGAA
AAGGGGGGATTGGGGGGTACAGTGCAGGGGAAAGAATAGTAGACATAATAGCAACAGACATACAAACTAA
AGAATTACAAAAACAAATTACAAAAATTCAAAATTTTCGGGTTTATTACAGGGACAGCAGAGATCCAGTT
TGGTTAATTAATGCAAAGATGGATAAAGTTTTAAACAGAGAGGAATCTTTGCAGCTAATGGACCTTCTAG
GTCTTGAAAGGAGTGGGAATTGGCTCCGGTGCCCGTCAGTGGGCAGAGCGCACATCGCCCACAGTCCCCG
AGAAGTTGGGGGGAGGGGTCGGCAATTGAACCGGTGCCTAGAGAAGGTGGCGCGGGGTAAACTGGGAAAG
TGATGTCGTGTACTGGCTCCGCCTTTTTCCCGAGGGTGGGGGAGAACCGTATATAAGTGCAGTAGTCGCC
GTGAACGTTCTTTTTCGCAACGGGTTTGCCGCCAGAACACAGGTAAGTGCCGTGTGTGGTTCCCGCGGGC
CTGGCCTCTTTACGGGTTATGGCCCTTGCGTGCCTTGAATTACTTCCACTGGCTGCAGTACGTGATTCTT
GATCCCGAGCTTCGGGTTGGAAGTGGGTGGGAGAGTTCGAGGCCTTGCGCTTAAGGAGCCCCTTCGCCTC
GTGCTTGAGTTGAGGCCTGGCCTGGGCGCTGGGGCCGCCGCGTGCGAATCTGGTGGCACCTTCGCGCCTG
TCTCGCTGCTTTCGATAAGTCTCTAGCCATTTAAAATTTTTGATGACCTGCTGCGACGCTTTTTTTCTGG
CAAGATAGTCTTGTAAATGCGGGCCAAGATCTGCACACTGGTATTTCGGTTTTTGGGGCCGCGGGCGGCG
ACGGGGCCCGTGCGTCCCAGCGCACATGTTCGGCGAGGCGGGGCCTGCGAGCGCGGCCACCGAGAATCGG
ACGGGGGTAGTCTCAAGCTGGCCGGCCTGCTCTGGTGCCTGGCCTCGCGCCGCCGTGTATCGCCCCGCCC
TGGGCGGCAAGGCTGGCCCGGTCGGCACCAGTTGCGTGAGCGGAAAGATGGCCGCTTCCCGGCCCTGCTG
CAGGGAGCTCAAAATGGAGGACGCGGCGCTCGGGAGAGCGGGCGGGTGAGTCACCCACACAAAGGAAAAG
GGCCTTTCCGTCCTCAGCCGTCGCTTCATGTGACTCCACGGAGTACCGGGCGCCGTCCAGGCACCTCGAT
TAGTTCTCGAGCTTTTGGAGTACGTCGTCTTTAGGTTGGGGGGAGGGGTTTTATGCGATGGAGTTTCCCC
ACACTGAGTGGGTGGAGACTGAAGTTAGGCCAGCTTGGCACTTGATGTAATTCTCCTTGGAATTTGCCCT
TTTTGAGTTTGGATCTTGGTTCATTCTCAAGCCTCAGACAGTGGTTCAAAGTTTTTTTCTTCCATTTCAG
GTGTCGTGACGTACGGCCACCATGTCGCGGACCCGGCTCCCTTCCCCACCCGCACCCAGCCCAGCGTTTT
CGGCCGACTCGTTCTCAGACCTGCTTAGGCAGTTCGACCCCTCACTGTTTAACACATCGTTGTTCGACTC
CCTTCCTCCGTTTGGGGCGCACCATACGGAGGCGGCCACCGGGGAGTGGGATGAGGTGCAGTCGGGATTG
AGAGCTGCGGATGCACCACCCCCAACCATGCGGGTGGCCGTCACCGCTGCCCGACCGCCGAGGGCGAAGC
CCGCACCAAGGCGGAGGGCAGCGCAACCGTCCGACGCAAGCCCCGCAGCGCAAGTAGATTTGAGAACTTT
GGGATATTCACAGCAGCAGCAGGAAAAGATCAAGCCCAAAGTGAGGTCGACAGTCGCGCAGCATCACGAA
GCGCTGGTGGGTCATGGGTTTACACATGCCCACATCGTAGCCTTGTCGCAGCACCCTGCAGCCCTTGGCA
CGGTCGCCGTCAAGTACCAGGACATGATTGCGGCGTTGCCGGAAGCCACACATGAGGCGATCGTCGGTGT
GGGGAAACAGTGGAGCGGAGCCCGAGCGCTTGAGGCCCTGTTGACGGTCGCGGGAGAGCTGAGAGGGCCT
CCCCTTCAGCTGGACACGGGCCAGTTGCTGAAGATCGCGAAGCGGGGAGGAGTCACGGCGGTCGAGGCGG
TGCACGCGTGGCGCAATGCGCTCACGGGAGCACCCCTCAACCTGACCCCAGAGCAGGTCGTGGCGATCGC
AAGCCACGACGGAGGAAAGCAAGCCTTGGAAACAGTACAGAGGCTGTTGCCTGTGCTGTGCCAAGCGCAC
GGACTCACCCCAGAGCAGGTCGTGGCGATCGCAAGCCACGACGGAGGAAAGCAAGCCTTGGAAACAGTAC
AGAGGCTGTTGCCTGTGCTGTGCCAAGCGCACGGCCTCACCCCAGAGCAGGTCGTGGCAATCGCGAGCAA
TAACGGCGGAAAACAGGCTTTGGAAACGGTGCAGAGGCTCCTTCCAGTGCTGTGCCAAGCGCACGGATTA
ACCCCAGAGCAGGTCGTGGCGATCGCAAGCCACGACGGAGGAAAGCAAGCCTTGGAAACAGTACAGAGGC
TGTTGCCTGTGCTGTGCCAAGCGCACGGCTTAACCCCAGAGCAGGTCGTGGCGATCGCAAGCCACGACGG
AGGAAAGCAAGCCTTGGAAACAGTACAGAGGCTGTTGCCTGTGCTGTGCCAAGCGCACGGACTTACCCCA
GAGCAGGTCGTGGCCATTGCCTCGAATGGAGGGGGCAAACAGGCGTTGGAAACCGTACAACGATTGCTGC
CGGTGCTGTGCCAAGCGCACGGCCTTACCCCAGAGCAGGTCGTGGCGATCGCAAGCCACGACGGAGGAAA
GCAAGCCTTGGAAACAGTACAGAGGCTGTTGCCTGTGCTGTGCCAAGCGCACGGACTAACCCCAGAGCAG
GTCGTGGCGATCGCAAGCCACGACGGAGGAAAGCAAGCCTTGGAAACAGTACAGAGGCTGTTGCCTGTGC
TGTGCCAAGCGCACGGGCTCACCCCAGAGCAGGTCGTGGCGATCGCAAGCCACGACGGAGGAAAGCAAGC
CTTGGAAACAGTACAGAGGCTGTTGCCTGTGCTGTGCCAAGCGCACGGGCTAACCCCAGAGCAGGTCGTG
GCCATTGCCTCGAATGGAGGGGGCAAACAGGCGTTGGAAACCGTACAACGATTGCTGCCGGTGCTGTGCC
AAGCGCACGGCCTAACCCCAGAGCAGGTCGTGGCGATCGCAAGCCACGACGGAGGAAAGCAAGCCTTGGA
AACAGTACAGAGGCTGTTGCCTGTGCTGTGCCAAGCGCACGGGTTAACCCCAGAGCAGGTCGTGGCCATT
GCCTCGAATGGAGGGGGCAAACAGGCGTTGGAAACCGTACAACGATTGCTGCCGGTGCTGTGCCAAGCGC
ACGGACTCACGCCTGAGCAGGTAGTGGCTATTGCATCCCATGACGGGGGCAGACCCGCACTGGAGTCAAT
CGTGGCCCAGCTTTCGAGGCCGGACCCCGCGCTGGCCGCACTCACTAATGATCATCTTGTAGCGCTGGCC
TGCCTCGGCGGACGACCCGCCTTGGATGCGGTGAAGAAGGGGCTCCCGCACGCGCCTGCATTGATTAAGC
GGACCAACAGAAGGATTCCCGAGAGGACATCACATCGAGTGGCAGATCACGCGCAAGTGGTCCGCGTGCT
CGGATTCTTCCAGTGTCACTCCCACCCCGCACAAGCGTTCGATGACGCCATGACTCAATTTGGTATGTCG
AGACACGGACTGCTGCAGCTCTTTCGTAGAGTCGGTGTCACAGAACTCGAGGCCCGCTCGGGCACACTGC
CTCCCGCCTCCCAGCGGTGGGACAGGATTCTCCAAGCGAGCGGTATGAAACGCGCGAAGCCTTCACCTAC
GTCAACTCAGACACCTGACCAGGCGAGCCTTCATGCGTTCGCAGACTCGCTGGAGAGGGATTTGGACGCG
CCCTCGCCCATGCATGAAGGGGACCAAACTCGCGCGTCAGCTAGCCCCAAGAAGAAGAGAAAGGTGGAGG
CCAGCGGTTCCGGACGGGCTGACGCATTGGACGATTTTGATCTGGATATGCTGGGAAGTGACGCCCTCGA
TGATTTTGACCTTGACATGCTTGGTTCGGATGCCCTTGATGACTTTGACCTCGACATGCTCGGCAGTGAC
GCCCTTGATGATTTCGACCTGGACATGCTGATTAACTCTAGAGGCAGTGGAGAGGGCAGAGGAAGTCTGC
TAACATGCGGTGACGTCGAGGAGAATCCTGGCCCAGTGAGCAAGGGCGAGGAGCTGTTCACCGGGGTGGT
GCCCATCCTGGTCGAGCTGGACGGCGACGTAAACGGCCACAAGTTCAGCGTGTCCGGCGAGGGCGAGGGC
GATGCCACCTACGGCAAGCTGACCCTGAAGTTCATCTGCACCACCGGCAAGCTGCCCGTGCCCTGGCCCA
CCCTCGTGACCACCCTGACCTACGGCGTGCAGTGCTTCAGCCGCTACCCCGACCACATGAAGCAGCACGA
CTTCTTCAAGTCCGCCATGCCCGAAGGCTACGTCCAGGAGCGCACCATCTTCTTCAAGGACGACGGCAAC
TACAAGACCCGCGCCGAGGTGAAGTTCGAGGGCGACACCCTGGTGAACCGCATCGAGCTGAAGGGCATCG
ACTTCAAGGAGGACGGCAACATCCTGGGGCACAAGCTGGAGTACAACTACAACAGCCACAACGTCTATAT
CATGGCCGACAAGCAGAAGAACGGCATCAAGGTGAACTTCAAGATCCGCCACAACATCGAGGACGGCAGC
GTGCAGCTCGCCGACCACTACCAGCAGAACACCCCCATCGGCGACGGCCCCGTGCTGCTGCCCGACAACC
ACTACCTGAGCACCCAGTCCGCCCTGAGCAAAGACCCCAACGAGAAGCGCGATCACATGGTCCTGCTGGA
GTTCGTGACCGCCGCCGGGATCACTCTCGGCATGGACGAGCTGTACAAGTAAGAATTCGATATCAAGCTT
ATCGATAATCAACCTCTGGATTACAAAATTTGTGAAAGATTGACTGGTATTCTTAACTATGTTGCTCCTT
TTACGCTATGTGGATACGCTGCTTTAATGCCTTTGTATCATGCTATTGCTTCCCGTATGGCTTTCATTTT
CTCCTCCTTGTATAAATCCTGGTTGCTGTCTCTTTATGAGGAGTTGTGGCCCGTTGTCAGGCAACGTGGC
GTGGTGTGCACTGTGTTTGCTGACGCAACCCCCACTGGTTGGGGCATTGCCACCACCTGTCAGCTCCTTT
CCGGGACTTTCGCTTTCCCCCTCCCTATTGCCACGGCGGAACTCATCGCCGCCTGCCTTGCCCGCTGCTG
GACAGGGGCTCGGCTGTTGGGCACTGACAATTCCGTGGTGTTGTCGGGGAAATCATCGTCCTTTCCTTGG
CTGCTCGCCTGTGTTGCCACCTGGATTCTGCGCGGGACGTCCTTCTGCTACGTCCCTTCGGCCCTCAATC
CAGCGGACCTTCCTTCCCGCGGCCTGCTGCCGGCTCTGCGGCCTCTTCCGCGTCTTCGCCTTCGCCCTCA
GACGAGTCGGATCTCCCTTTGGGCCGCCTCCCCGCATCGATACCGTCGACCTCGAGACCTAGAAAAACAT
GGAGCAATCACAAGTAGCAATACAGCAGCTACCAATGCTGATTGTGCCTGGCTAGAAGCACAAGAGGAGG
AGGAGGTGGGTTTTCCAGTCACACCTCAGGTACCTTTAAGACCAATGACTTACAAGGCAGCTGTAGATCT
TAGCCACTTTTTAAAAGAAAAGGGGGGACTGGAAGGGCTAATTCACTCCCAACGAAGACAAGATATCCTT
GATCTGTGGATCTACCACACACAAGGCTACTTCCCTGATTGGCAGAACTACACACCAGGGCCAGGGATCA
GATATCCACTGACCTTTGGATGGTGCTACAAGCTAGTACCAGTTGAGCAAGAGAAGGTAGAAGAAGCCAA
TGAAGGAGAGAACACCCGCTTGTTACACCCTGTGAGCCTGCATGGGATGGATGACCCGGAGAGAGAAGTA
TTAGAGTGGAGGTTTGACAGCCGCCTAGCATTTCATCACATGGCCCGAGAGCTGCATCCGGACTGTACTG
GGTCTCTCTGGTTAGACCAGATCTGAGCCTGGGAGCTCTCTGGCTAACTAGGGAACCCACTGCTTAAGCC
TCAATAAAGCTTGCCTTGAGTGCTTCAAGTAGTGTGTGCCCGTCTGTTGTGTGACTCTGGTAACTAGAGA
TCCCTCAGACCCTTTTAGTCAGTGTGGAAAATCTCTAGCAGGGCCCGTTTAAACCCGCTGATCAGCCTCG
ACTGTGCCTTCTAGTTGCCAGCCATCTGTTGTTTGCCCCTCCCCCGTGCCTTCCTTGACCCTGGAAGGTG
CCACTCCCACTGTCCTTTCCTAATAAAATGAGGAAATTGCATCGCATTGTCTGAGTAGGTGTCATTCTAT
TCTGGGGGGTGGGGTGGGGCAGGACAGCAAGGGGGAGGATTGGGAAGACAATAGCAGGCATGCTGGGGAT
GCGGTGGGCTCTATGGCTTCTGAGGCGGAAAGAACCAGCTGGGGCTCTAGGGGGTATCCCC
[124 nt withheld, positions 9022-9145]
C
[91 nt withheld, positions 9147-9237]
A
[49 nt withheld, positions 9239-9287]
CCTTTGACGTTGGAGTCCACGTTCTTT
[37 nt withheld, positions 9315-9351]
ACCCTATCTCGGTCTATTCTTTTGATTTATAAGGGATTTTGCCGATTTCGGCCTATTGGTTAAAAAATGA
GCTGATTTAACAAAAATTTAACGCGAATTAATTCTGTGGAATGTGTGTCAGTTAGGGTGTGGAAAGTCCC
CAGGCTCCCCAGCAGGCAGAAGTATGCAAAGCATGCATCTCAATTAGTCAGCAACCAGGTGTGGAAAGTC
CCCAGGCTCCCCAGCAGGCAGAAGTATGCAAAGCATGCATCTCAATTAGTCAGCAACCATAGTCCCGCCC
CTAACTCCGCCCATCCCGCCCCTAACTCCGCCCAGTTCCGCCCATTCTCCGCCCCATGGCTGACTAATTT
TTTTTATTTATGCAGAGGCCGAGGCCGCCTCTGCCTCTGAGCTATTCCAGAAGTAGTGAGGAGGCTTTTT
TGGAGGCCTAGGCTTTTGCAAAAAGCTCCCGGGAGCTTGTATATCCATTTTCGGATCTGATCAGCACGTG
TTGACAATTAATCATCGGCATAGTATATCGGCATAGTATAATACGACAAGGTGAGGAACTAAACCATGGC
CAAGTTGACCAGTGCCGTTCCGGTGCTCACCGCGCGCGACGTCGCCGGAGCGGTCGAGTTCTGGACCGAC
CGGCTCGGGTTCTCCCGGGACTTCGTGGAGGACGACTTCGCCGGTGTGGTCCGGGACGACGTGACCCTGT
TCATCAGCGCGGTCCAGGACCAGGTGGTGCCGGACAACACCCTGGCCTGGGTGTGGGTGCGCGGCCTGGA
CGAGCTGTACGCCGAGTGGTCGGAGGTCGTGTCCACGAACTTCCGGGACGCCTCCGGGCCGGCCATGACC
GAGATCGGCGAGCAGCCGTGGGGGCGGGAGTTCGCCCTGCGCGACCCGGCCGGCAACTGCGTGCACTTCG
TGGCCGAGGAGCAGGACTGACACGTGCTACGAGATTTCGATTCCACCGCCGCCTTCTATGAAAGGTTGGG
CTTCGGAATCGTTTTCCGGGACGCCGGCTGGATGATCCTCCAGCGCGGGGATCTCATGCTGGAGTTCTTC
GCCCACCCCAACTTGTTTATTGCAGCTTATAATGGTTACAAATAAAGCAATAGCATCACAAATTTCACAA
ATAAAGCATTTTTTTCACTGCATTCTAGTTGTGGTTTGTCCAAACTCATCAATGTATCTTATCATGTCTG
TATACCGTCGACCTCTAGCTAGAGCTTGGCGTAATCATGGTCATAGCTGTTTCCTGTGTGAAATTGTTAT
CCGCTCACAATTCCACACAACATACGAGCCGGAAGCATAAAGTGTAAAGCCTGGGGTGCCTAATGAGTGA
GCTAACTCACATTAATTGCGTTGCGCTCACTGCCCGCTTTCCAGTCGGGAAACCTGTCGTGCCAGCTGCA
TTAATGAATCGGCCAACGCGCGGGGAGAGGCGGTTTGCGTATTGGGCGCTCTTCCGCTTCCTCGCTCACT
GACTCGCTGCGCTCGGTCGTTCGGCTGCGGCGAGCGGTATCAGCTCACTCAAAGGCGGTAATACGGTTAT
CCACAGAATCAGGGGATAACGCAGGAAAGAACATGTGAGCAAAAGGCCAGCAAAAGGCCAGGAACCGTAA
AAAGGCCGCGTTGCTGGCGTTTTTCCATAGGCTCCGCCCCCCTGACGAGCATCACAAAAATCGACGCTCA
AGTCAGAGGTGGCGAAACCCGACAGGACTATAAAGATACCAGGCGTTTCCCCCTGGAAGCTCCCTCGTGC
GCTCTCCTGTTCCGACCCTGCCGCTTACCGGATACCTGTCCGCCTTTCTCCCTTCGGGAAGCGTGGCGCT
TTCTCATAGCTCACGCTGTAGGTATCTCAGTTCGGTGTAGGTCGTTCGCTCCAAGCTGGGCTGTGTGCAC
GAACCCCCCGTTCAGCCCGACCGCTGCGCCTTATCCGGTAACTATCGTCTTGAGTCCAACCCGGTAAGAC
ACGACTTATCGCCACTGGCAGCAGCCACTGGTAACAGGATTAGCAGAGCGAGGTATGTAGGCGGTGCTAC
AGAGTTCTTGAAGTGGTGGCCTAACTACGGCTACACTAGAAGAACAGTATTTGGTATCTGCGCTCTGCTG
AAGCCAGTTACCTTCGGAAAAAGAGTTGGTAGCTCTTGATCCGGCAAACAAACCACCGCTGGTAGCGGTG
GTTTTTTTGTTTGCAAGCAGCAGATTACGCGCAGAAAAAAAGGATCTCAAGAAGATCCTTTGATCTTTTC
TACGGGGTCTGACGCTCAGTGGAACGAAAACTCACGTTAAGGGATTTTGGTCATGAGATTATCAAAAAGG
ATCTTCACCTAGATCCTTTTAAATTAAAAATGAAGTTTTAAATCAATCTAAAGTATATATGAGTAAACTT
GGTCTGACAGTTACCAATGCTTAATCAGTGAGGCACCTATCTCAGCGATCTGTCTATTTCGTTCATCCAT
AGTTGCCTGACTCCCCGTCGTGTAGATAACTACGATACGGGAGGGCTTACCATCTGGCCCCAGTGCTGCA
ATGATACCGCGAGACCCACGCTCACCGGCTCCAGATTTATCAGCAATAAACCAGCCAGCCGGAAGGGCCG
AGCGCAGAAGTGGTCCTGCAACTTTATCCGCCTCCATCCAGTCTATTAATTGTTGCCGGGAAGCTAGAGT
AAGTAGTTCGCCAGTTAATAGTTTGCGCAACGTTGTTGCCATTGCTACAGGCATCGTGGTGTCACGCTCG
TCGTTTGGTATGGCTTCATTCAGCTCCGGTTCCCAACGATCAAGGCGAGTTACATGATCCCCCATGTTGT
GCAAAAAAGCGGTTAGCTCCTTCGGTCCTCCGATCGTTGTCAGAAGTAAGTTGGCCGCAGTGTTATCACT
CATGGTTATGGCAGCACTGCATAATTCTCTTACTGTCATGCCATCCGTAAGATGCTTTTCTGTGACTGGT
GAGTACTCAACCAAGTCATTCTGAGAATAGTGTATGCGGCGACCGAGTTGCTCTTGCCCGGCGTCAATAC
GGGATAATACCGCGCCACATAGCAGAACTTTAAAAGTGCTCATCATTGGAAAACGTTCTTCGGGGCGAAA
ACTCTCAAGGATCTTACCGCTGTTGAGATCCAGTTCGATGTAACCCACTCGTGCACCCAACTGATCTTCA
GCATCTTTTACTTTCACCAGCGTTTCTGGGTGAGCAAAAACAGGAAGGCAAAATGCCGCAAAAAAGGGAA
TAAGGGCGACACGGAAATGTTGAATACTCATACTCTTCCTTTTTCAATATTATTGAAGCATTTATCAGGG
TTATTGTCTCATGAGCGGATACATATTTGAATGTATTTAGAAAAATAAACAAATAGGGGTTCCGCGCACA
TTTCCCCGAAAAGTGCCACCTGAC
