>Addgene plasmid #35417 | TALE2 | addgene partial sequence | sequence record 44378 | zTALE-F 5'-CTCCCCTTCAGCTGGACAC-3'
CCTAGACCCCAGAGCAGGTCGTGGCGATCGCAAGCCACGACGGAGGAAAGCAAGCCTTGGAAACAGTACA
GAGGCTGTTGCCTGTGCTGTGCCAAGCGCACGGACTCACCCCAGAGCAGGTCGTGGCGATCGCAAGCCAC
GACGGAGGAAAGCAAGCCTTGGAAACAGTACAGAGGCTGTTGCCTGTGCTGTGCCAAGCGCACGGCCTCA
CCCCAGAGCAGGTCGTGGCAATCGCGAGCAATAACGGCGGAAAACAGGCTTTGGAAACGGTGCAGAGGCT
CCTTCCAGTGCTGTGCCAAGCGCACGGATTAACCCCAGAGCAGGTCGTGGCGATCGCAAGCCACGACGGA
GGAAAGCAAGCCTTGGAAACAGTACAGAGGCTGTTGCCTGTGCTGTGCCAAGCGCACGGCTTAACCCCAG
AGCAGGTCGTGGCGATCGCAAGCCACGACGGAGGAAAGCAAGCCTTGGAAACAGTACAGAGGCTGTTGCC
TGTGCTGTGCCAAGCGCACGGACTTACCCCAGAGCAGGTCGTGGCCATTGCCTCGAATGGAGGGGGCAAA
CAGGCGTTGGAAACCGTACAACGATTGCTGCCGGTGCTGTGCCAAGCGCACGGCCTTACCCCAGAGCAGG
TCGTGGCCGATCGCAAGCCACGACGGAGGAAAGCAAGCCTTGGAAACAGTACAGAGGCTGTTGCCTGTGC
TGTGCCAAGCGCACGGACTAACCCCAGAGCA
