>Addgene plasmid #35417 | TALE2 | addgene partial sequence | sequence record 44379 | EGFP-N 5'-CGTCGCCGTCCAGCTCGACCAG-3'
ACTGGGCCAGGATTCTCCTCGACGTCACCGCATGTTAGCAGACTTCCTCTGCCCTCTCCACTGCCTCTAG
AGTTAATCAGCATGTCCAGGTCGAAATCATCAAGGGCGTCACTGCCGAGCATGTCGAGGTCAAAGTCATC
AAGGGCATCCGAACCAAGCATGTCAAGGTCAAAATCATCGAGGGCGTCACTTCCCAGCATATCCAGATCA
AAATCGTCCAATGCGTCAGCCCGTCCGGAACCGCTGGCCTCCACCTTTCTCTTCTTCTTGGGGCTAGCTG
ACGCGCGAGTTTGGTCCCCTTCATGCATGGGCGAGGGCGCGTCCAAATCCCTCTCCAGCGAGTCTGCGAA
CGCATGAAGGCTCGCCTGGTCAGGTGTCTGAGTTGACGTAGGTGAAGGCTTCGCGCGTTTCATACCGCTC
GCTTGGAGAATCCTGTCCCACCGCTGGGAGGCGGGAGGCAGTGTGCCCGAGCGGGCCTCGAGTTCTGTGA
CACCGACTCTACGAAAGAGCTGCAGCAGTCCGTGTCTCGACATACCAAATTGAGTCATGGCGTCATCGAA
CGCTTGTGCGGGGTGGGAGTGACACTGGAAGAATCCGAGCACGCGGACCACTTGCGCGTGATCTGCCACT
CGATGTGATGTCCTCTCGGGAATCCTTCTGTTGGTCCGCTTAATCAATGCAGGCGCGTGCGGGAGCCCCT
TCTTCACCGCATCCAAGGCGGGTCGTCCGCCGAGGCAGGCCAGCGCTACAAGATGATCATTAGTGAGTGC
GGCCAGCGCGGGGTCCGGCCTCGAAAGCTGGGCCACGATTGACTCCAGTG
